Addgene plasmid #231711: KHC064 pX335 BRD2 K1-1a
Purpose: KHC064 (pX335 BRD2 K1-1a), gRNA and cas9D10A mammalian expression vector for CRISPR mediated cutting of BRD2 at the N-terminus, use with KHC065
Depositing lab: Alessio Ciulli. Depositing organization: University of Dundee. Publication: Development of BromoTag: A "Bump-and-Hole"-PROTAC System to Induce Potent, Rapid, and Selective Degradation of Tagged Target Proteins. Bond AG, Craigon C, Chan KH, Testa A, Karapetsas A, Fasimoye R, Macartney T, Blow JJ, Alessi DR, Ciulli A. J Med Chem. 2021 Oct 28;64(20):15477-15502. doi: 10.1021/acs.jmedchem.1c01532. Epub 2021 Oct 15. PubMed 34652918.
Backbone
  Vector backbone: pX335
  Backbone size w/o insert (bp): 8433
  Total vector size (bp): 8454
  Vector type: Mammalian Expression, CRISPR
Growth in bacteria
  Bacterial resistance: Ampicillin, 100 μg/mL
  Growth temperature: 37°C
  Growth strain: DH5alpha
  Copy number: Unknown
Gene/Insert
  Gene/Insert name: gRNA for Brd2 and Cas9D10A
  gRNA/shRNA sequence: AGGGCAGCGCCGGTTCCTTG
  Species: H. sapiens (human)
  Entrez Gene: BRD2 (a.k.a. BRD2-IT1, D6S113E, FSH, FSHRG1, FSRG1, NAT, O27.1.1, RING3, RNF3)
  Cloning method: Restriction Enzyme; 5′ cloning site BbsI (not destroyed); 3′ cloning site BbsI (not destroyed)
  Sequencing primers: 5′ pLKO.1
Terms and licenses: Academic/Nonprofit Terms; Industry Terms: Not Available to Industry
How to cite: KHC064 pX335 BRD2 K1-1a was a gift from Alessio Ciulli (Addgene plasmid # 231711 ; http://n2t.net/addgene:231711 ; RRID:Addgene_231711)
