[The description below was written by a language model from this plasmid's Addgene catalogue record and pLannotate feature annotations shown in this document.]
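Description:
KHC064 pX335 BRD2 K1-1a is a mammalian CRISPR expression plasmid built on the pX335 backbone that delivers both a single guide RNA against human BRD2 and the Cas9 D10A nickase from one vector. It is propagated in E. coli through a high-copy ColE1/pUC-type origin with ampicillin selection (AmpR, β-lactamase under its own promoter). An f1 phage origin and a single annotated AAV2 inverted terminal repeat are also present as backbone remnants. No mammalian selection marker is annotated.

The guide cassette consists of a human U6 RNA polymerase III promoter driving a 20-nt BRD2-targeting spacer, cloned via BbsI sites, fused to the Streptococcus pyogenes gRNA scaffold. The nuclease cassette uses a CMV enhancer, chicken β-actin promoter and hybrid CBA/MVM intron to express S. pyogenes Cas9, terminated by a bGH polyadenylation signal. The annotation software splits Cas9 into overlapping "N" and "C" portions, but these together span one continuous coding region. The D10A mutation is stated in the catalogue entry rather than in the feature table. A short fragment matched to an HA epitope tag lies just upstream of the Cas9 coding sequence. The sequenced record (8,435 nt) is slightly shorter than the listed total size of 8,454 bp.

Because D10A Cas9 nicks only one strand, this plasmid is meant to be co-transfected with its partner KHC065, which carries the second guide. The offset nicks create a break near the start of the BRD2 coding region. According to the record, this targets the N-terminus of BRD2, and the associated publication concerns the BromoTag degron system for PROTAC-induced degradation of tagged proteins. A use in endogenous N-terminal tagging is therefore plausible, although the record does not describe a donor template.
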