Features (pLannotate 1.2.2; 18 found; start..end, strand, type, name):
    120..405     -  enhancer       CMV enhancer: human cytomegalovirus immediate early enhancer; contains an 18-bp deletion relative to the standard CMV enhancer
    452..495     -  misc_RNA       gRNA scaffold (fragment): guide RNA scaffold for the Streptococcus pyogenes CRISPR/Cas9 system
    502..577     -  misc_RNA       gRNA scaffold: guide RNA scaffold for the Streptococcus pyogenes CRISPR/Cas9 system
    607..847     -  promoter       U6 promoter: RNA polymerase III promoter for human U6 snRNA
    909..1497    -  rep_origin     ori: high-copy-number ColE1/pMB1/pBR322/pUC origin of replication
   1668..2528    -  CDS            AmpR: β-lactamase; bla; confers resistance to ampicillin, carbenicillin, and related antibiotics
   2529..2633    -  promoter       AmpR promoter: bla
   2728..2763    +  CDS            rop (fragment): Rop protein, which maintains plasmids at low copy number; rop
   2865..2914    +  misc_feature   bom (fragment): basis of mobility region from pBR322
   2915..3370    -  rep_origin     f1 ori (sequence partly withheld): f1 bacteriophage origin of replication; arrow indicates direction of (+) strand synthesis
   3389..3440    +  misc_feature   bom (fragment): basis of mobility region from pBR322
   3445..3585    -  repeat_region  AAV2 ITR: inverted terminal repeat of adeno-associated virus serotype 2 inverted
   3690..3801    -  polyA_signal   bGH poly(A) signal: bovine growth hormone polyadenylation signal
   3868..6366    -  CDS            Cas9(C): C-terminal portion of Streptococcus pyogenes Cas9 (Zetsche et al., 2015)
   6253..7968    -  CDS            Cas9(N): N-terminal portion of Streptococcus pyogenes Cas9 (Zetsche et al., 2015)
   8001..8028    -  CDS            3xHA (fragment): three tandem HA epitope tags
   8049..8276    -  intron         hybrid intron: hybrid between chicken β-actin (CBA) and minute virus of mice (MMV) introns (Gray et al., 2011)
   8277..118     -  promoter       chicken β-actin promoter (across the origin): No description available
>Addgene plasmid #231711 | KHC064 pX335 BRD2 K1-1a | addgene full sequence | sequence record 461768 | Addgene NGS Result
CCCCCCCCCCCCGCCCCCATCGCTGCACAAAATAATTAAAAAATAAATAAATACAAAATTGGGGGTGGGG
AGGGGGGGGAGATGGGGAGAGTGAAGCAGAACGTGGGGCTCACCTCGACCATGGTAATAGCGATGACTAA
TACGTAGATGTACTGCCAAGTAGGAAAGTCCCATAAGGTCATGTACTGGGCACAATGCCAGGCGGGCCAT
TTACCGTCATTGACGTCAATAGGGGGCGTACTTGGCATATGATACACTTGATGTACTGCCAAGTGGGCAG
TTTACCGTAAATACTCCACCCATTGACGTCAATGGAAAGTCCCTATTGGCGTTACTATTGACGTCAATGG
GCGGGGGTCGTTGGGCGGTCAGCCAGGCGGGCCATTTACCGTAAGTTATGTAACGGGTACCTCTAGAGCC
ATTTGTCTGCAGAATTGGCGCACGCGCTAAAAACGGACTAGCCTTATTTTAACTTGCTATTTCTAGCTCT
AAAACAAAAAAGCACCGACTCGGTGCCACTTTTTCAAGTTGATAACGGACTAGCCTTATTTTAACTTGCT
ATTTCTAGCTCTAAAACCAAGGAACCGGCGCTGCCCTCGGTGTTTCGTCCTTTCCACAAGATATATAAAG
CCAAGAAATCGAAATACTTTCAAGTTACGGTAAGCATATGATAGTCCATTTTAAAACATAATTTTAAAAC
TGCAAACTACCCAAGAAATTATTACTTTCTACGTCACGTATTTTGTACTAATATCTTTGTGTTTACAGTC
AAATTAATTCCAATTATCTCTCTAACAGCCTTGTATCGTATATGCAAATATGAAGGAATCATGGGAAATA
GGCCCTCACATGTGAGCAAAAGGCCAGCAAAAGGCCAGGAACCGTAAAAAGGCCGCGTTGCTGGCGTTTT
TCCATAGGCTCCGCCCCCCTGACGAGCATCACAAAAATCGACGCTCAAGTCAGAGGTGGCGAAACCCGAC
AGGACTATAAAGATACCAGGCGTTTCCCCCTGGAAGCTCCCTCGTGCGCTCTCCTGTTCCGACCCTGCCG
CTTACCGGATACCTGTCCGCCTTTCTCCCTTCGGGAAGCGTGGCGCTTTCTCATAGCTCACGCTGTAGGT
ATCTCAGTTCGGTGTAGGTCGTTCGCTCCAAGCTGGGCTGTGTGCACGAACCCCCCGTTCAGCCCGACCG
CTGCGCCTTATCCGGTAACTATCGTCTTGAGTCCAACCCGGTAAGACACGACTTATCGCCACTGGCAGCA
GCCACTGGTAACAGGATTAGCAGAGCGAGGTATGTAGGCGGTGCTACAGAGTTCTTGAAGTGGTGGCCTA
ACTACGGCTACACTAGAAGAACAGTATTTGGTATCTGCGCTCTGCTGAAGCCAGTTACCTTCGGAAAAAG
AGTTGGTAGCTCTTGATCCGGCAAACAAACCACCGCTGGTAGCGGTGGTTTTTTTGTTTGCAAGCAGCAG
ATTACGCGCAGAAAAAAAGGATCTCAAGAAGATCCTTTGATCTTTTCTACGGGGTCTGACGCTCAGTGGA
ACGAAAACTCACGTTAAGGGATTTTGGTCATGAGATTATCAAAAAGGATCTTCACCTAGATCCTTTTAAA
TTAAAAATGAAGTTTTAAATCAATCTAAAGTATATATGAGTAAACTTGGTCTGACAGTTACCAATGCTTA
ATCAGTGAGGCACCTATCTCAGCGATCTGTCTATTTCGTTCATCCATAGTTGCCTGACTCCCCGTCGTGT
AGATAACTACGATACGGGAGGGCTTACCATCTGGCCCCAGTGCTGCAATGATACCGCGGCTTCCACGCTC
ACCGGCTCCAGATTTATCAGCAATAAACCAGCCAGCCGGAAGGGCCGAGCGCAGAAGTGGTCCTGCAACT
TTATCCGCCTCCATCCAGTCTATTAATTGTTGCCGGGAAGCTAGAGTAAGTAGTTCGCCAGTTAATAGTT
TGCGCAACGTTGTTGCCATTGCTACAGGCATCGTGGTGTCACGCTCGTCGTTTGGTATGGCTTCATTCAG
CTCCGGTTCCCAACGATCAAGGCGAGTTACATGATCCCCCATGTTGTGCAAAAAAGCGGTTAGCTCCTTC
GGTCCTCCGATCGTTGTCAGAAGTAAGTTGGCCGCAGTGTTATCACTCATGGTTATGGCAGCACTGCATA
ATTCTCTTACTGTCATGCCATCCGTAAGATGCTTTTCTGTGACTGGTGAGTACTCAACCAAGTCATTCTG
AGAATAGTGTATGCGGCGACCGAGTTGCTCTTGCCCGGCGTCAATACGGGATAATACCGCGCCACATAGC
AGAACTTTAAAAGTGCTCATCATTGGAAAACGTTCTTCGGGGCGAAAACTCTCAAGGATCTTACCGCTGT
TGAGATCCAGTTCGATGTAACCCACTCGTGCACCCAACTGATCTTCAGCATCTTTTACTTTCACCAGCGT
TTCTGGGTGAGCAAAAACAGGAAGGCAAAATGCCGCAAAAAAGGGAATAAGGGCGACACGGAAATGTTGA
ATACTCATACTCTTCCTTTTTCAATATTATTGAAGCATTTATCAGGGTTATTGTCTCATGAGCGGATACA
TATTTGAATGTATTTAGAAAAATAAACAAATAGGGGTTCCGCGCACATTTCCCCGAAAAGTGCCACCTGA
CGTCTAAGAAACCATTATTATCATGACATTAACCTATAAAAATAGGCGTATCACGAGGCCCTTTCGTCTC
GCGCGTTTCGGTGATGACGGTGAAAACCTCTGACACATGCAGCTCCCGGAGACGGTCACAGCTTGTCTGT
AAGCGGATGCCGGGAGCAGACAAGCCCGTCAGGGCGCGTCAGCGGGTGTTGGCGGGTGTCGGGGCTGGCT
TAACTATGCGGCATCAGAGCAGATTGTACTGAGAGTGCACCATAAAATTGTAAACGTTAATATTTTGTTA
AAATTCGCGTTAAATTTTTGTTAAATCAGCTCATTTTTTAACCAATAGACCGAAATCGGCAAAATCCCTT
ATAAATCAAAAGAATAGCCCGAGATAGAGT
[37 nt withheld, positions 3041-3077]
AAAGAACGTGGACTCCAACGTCAAAGG
[141 nt withheld, positions 3105-3245]
G
[46 nt withheld, positions 3247-3292]
A
[95 nt withheld, positions 3294-3388]
TATGCGGTGTGAAATACCGCACAGATGCGTAAGGAGAAAATACCGCATCAGGCGCCCCTGCAGGCAGCTG
CGCGCTCGCTCGCTCACTGAGGCCGCCCGGGCAAAGCCCGGGCGTCGGGCGACCTTTGGTCGCCCGGCCT
CAGTGAGCGAGCGAGCGCGCAGAGAGGGAGTGGCCAACTCCATCACTAGGGGTTCCTGCGGCCGCTCCCC
AGCATGCCTGCTATTCTCTTCCCAATCCTCCCCCTTGCTGTCCTGCCCCACCCCACCCCCCAGAATAGAA
TGACACCTACTCAGACAATGCGATGCAATTTCCTCATTTTATTAGGAAAGGACAGTGGGAGTGGCACCTT
CCAGGGTCAAGGAAGGCACGGGGGAGGGGCAAACAACAGATGGCTGGCAACTAGAAGGCACAGTCGAGGC
TGATCAGCGAGCTCTAGGAATTCTTAGCTGGCCTCCACCTTTCTCTTCTTCTTGGGGCTGTCGCCTCCCA
GCTGAGACAGGTCGATCCGTGTCTCGTACAGGCCGGTGATGCTCTGGTGGATCAGGGTGGCGTCCAGCAC
CTCTTTGGTGCTGGTGTACCTCTTCCGGTCGATGGTGGTGTCAAAGTACTTGAAGGCGGCAGGGGCTCCC
AGATTGGTCAGGGTAAACAGGTGGATGATATTCTCGGCCTGCTCTCTGATGGGCTTATCCCGGTGCTTGT
TGTAGGCGGACAGCACTTTGTCCAGATTAGCGTCGGCCAGGATCACTCTCTTGGAGAACTCGCTGATCTG
CTCGATGATCTCGTCCAGGTAGTGCTTGTGCTGTTCCACAAACAGCTGTTTCTGCTCATTATCCTCGGGG
GAGCCCTTCAGCTTCTCATAGTGGCTGGCCAGGTACAGGAAGTTCACATATTTGGAGGGCAGGGCCAGTT
CGTTTCCCTTCTGCAGTTCGCCGGCAGAGGCCAGCATTCTCTTCCGGCCGTTTTCCAGCTCGAACAGGGA
GTACTTAGGCAGCTTGATGATCAGGTCCTTTTTCACTTCTTTGTAGCCCTTGGCTTCCAGAAAGTCGATG
GGATTCTTCTCGAAGCTGCTTCTTTCCATGATGGTGATCCCCAGCAGCTCTTTCACACTCTTCAGTTTCT
TGGACTTGCCCTTTTCCACTTTGGCCACCACCAGCACAGAATAGGCCACGGTGGGGCTGTCGAAGCCGCC
GTACTTCTTAGGGTCCCAGTCCTTCTTTCTGGCGATCAGCTTATCGCTGTTCCTCTTGGGCAGGATAGAC
TCTTTGCTGAAGCCGCCTGTCTGCACCTCGGTCTTTTTCACGATATTCACTTGGGGCATGCTCAGCACTT
TCCGCACGGTGGCAAAATCCCGGCCCTTATCCCACACGATCTCCCCGGTTTCGCCGTTTGTCTCGATCAG
AGGCCGCTTCCGGATCTCGCCGTTGGCCAGGGTAATCTCGGTCTTGAAAAAGTTCATGATGTTGCTGTAG
AAGAAGTACTTGGCGGTAGCCTTGCCGATTTCCTGCTCGCTCTTGGCGATCATCTTCCGCACGTCGTACA
CCTTGTAGTCGCCGTACACGAACTCGCTTTCCAGCTTAGGGTACTTTTTGATCAGGGCGGTTCCCACGAC
GGCGTTCAGGTAGGCGTCGTGGGCGTGGTGGTAGTTGTTGATCTCGCGCACTTTGTAAAACTGGAAATCC
TTCCGGAAATCGGACACCAGCTTGGACTTCAGGGTGATCACTTTCACTTCCCGGATCAGCTTGTCATTCT
CGTCGTACTTAGTGTTCATCCGGGAGTCCAGGATCTGTGCCACGTGCTTTGTGATCTGCCGGGTTTCCAC
CAGCTGTCTCTTGATGAAGCCGGCCTTATCCAGTTCGCTCAGGCCGCCTCTCTCGGCCTTGGTCAGATTG
TCGAACTTTCTCTGGGTAATCAGCTTGGCGTTCAGCAGCTGCCGCCAGTAGTTCTTCATCTTCTTCACGA
CCTCTTCGGAGGGCACGTTGTCGCTCTTGCCCCGGTTCTTGTCGCTTCTGGTCAGCACCTTGTTGTCGAT
GGAGTCGTCCTTCAGAAAGCTCTGAGGCACGATATGGTCCACATCGTAGTCGGACAGCCGGTTGATGTCC
AGTTCCTGGTCCACGTACATATCCCGCCCATTCTGCAGGTAGTACAGGTACAGCTTCTCGTTCTGCAGCT
GGGTGTTTTCCACGGGGTGTTCTTTCAGGATCTGGCTGCCCAGCTCTTTGATGCCCTCTTCGATCCGCTT
CATTCTCTCGCGGCTGTTCTTCTGTCCCTTCTGGGTGGTCTGGTTCTCTCTGGCCATTTCGATCACGATG
TTCTCGGGCTTGTGCCGGCCCATCACTTTCACGAGCTCGTCCACCACCTTCACTGTCTGCAGGATGCCCT
TCTTAATGGCGGGGCTGCCGGCCAGATTGGCAATGTGCTCGTGCAGGCTATCGCCCTGGCCGGACACCTG
GGCTTTCTGGATGTCCTCTTTAAAGGTCAGGCTGTCGTCGTGGATCAGCTGCATGAAGTTTCTGTTGGCG
AAGCCGTCGGACTTCAGGAAATCCAGGATTGTCTTGCCGGACTGCTTGTCCCGGATGCCGTTGATCAGCT
TCCGGCTCAGCCTGCCCCAGCCGGTGTATCTCCGCCGCTTCAGCTGCTTCATCACTTTGTCGTCGAACAG
GTGGGCATAGGTTTTCAGCCGTTCCTCGATCATCTCTCTGTCCTCAAACAGTGTCAGGGTCAGCACGATA
TCTTCCAGAATGTCCTCGTTTTCCTCATTGTCCAGGAAGTCCTTGTCCTTGATAATTTTCAGCAGATCGT
GGTATGTGCCCAGGGAGGCGTTGAACCGATCTTCCACGCCGGAGATTTCCACGGAGTCGAAGCACTCGAT
TTTCTTGAAGTAGTCCTCTTTCAGCTGCTTCACGGTCACTTTCCGGTTGGTCTTGAACAGCAGGTCCACG
ATGGCCTTTTTCTGCTCGCCGCTCAGGAAGGCGGGCTTTCTCATTCCCTCGGTCACGTATTTCACTTTGG
TCAGCTCGTTATACACGGTGAAGTACTCGTACAGCAGGCTGTGCTTGGGCAGCACCTTCTCGTTGGGCAG
GTTCTTATCGAAGTTGGTCATCCGCTCGATGAAGCTCTGGGCGGAAGCGCCCTTGTCCACCACTTCCTCG
AAGTTCCAGGGGGTGATGGTTTCCTCGCTCTTTCTGGTCATCCAGGCGAATCTGCTGTTTCCCCTGGCCA
GAGGGCCCACGTAGTAGGGGATGCGGAAGGTCAGGATCTTCTCGATCTTTTCCCGGTTGTCCTTCAGGAA
TGGGTAAAAATCTTCCTGCCGCCGCAGAATGGCGTGCAGCTCTCCCAGGTGGATCTGGTGGGGGATGCTG
CCGTTGTCGAAGGTCCGCTGCTTCCGCAGCAGGTCCTCTCTGTTCAGCTTCACGAGCAGTTCCTCGGTGC
CGTCCATCTTTTCCAGGATGGGCTTGATGAACTTGTAGAACTCTTCCTGGCTGGCTCCGCCGTCAATGTA
GCCGGCGTAGCCGTTCTTGCTCTGGTCGAAGAAAATCTCTTTGTACTTCTCAGGCAGCTGCTGCCGCACG
AGAGCTTTCAGCAGGGTCAGGTCCTGGTGGTGCTCGTCGTATCTCTTGATCATAGAGGCGCTCAGGGGGG
CCTTGGTGATCTCGGTGTTCACTCTCAGGATGTCGCTCAGCAGGATGGCGTCGGACAGGTTCTTGGCGGC
CAGAAACAGGTCGGCGTACTGGTCGCCGATCTGGGCCAGCAGGTTGTCCAGGTCGTCGTCGTAGGTGTCC
TTGCTCAGCTGCAGTTTGGCATCCTCGGCCAGGTCGAAGTTGCTCTTGAAGTTGGGGGTCAGGCCCAGGC
TCAGGGCAATCAGGTTGCCGAACAGGCCATTCTTCTTCTCGCCGGGCAGCTGGGCGATCAGATTTTCCAG
CCGTCTGCTCTTGCTCAGTCTGGCAGACAGGATGGCCTTGGCGTCCACGCCGCTGGCGTTGATGGGGTTT
TCCTCGAACAGCTGGTTGTAGGTCTGCACCAGCTGGATGAACAGCTTGTCCACGTCGCTGTTGTCGGGGT
TCAGGTCGCCCTCGATCAGGAAGTGGCCCCGGAACTTGATCATGTGGGCCAGGGCCAGATAGATCAGCCG
CAGGTCGGCCTTGTCGGTGCTGTCCACCAGTTTCTTTCTCAGGTGGTAGATGGTGGGGTACTTCTCGTGG
TAGGCCACCTCGTCCACGATGTTGCCGAAGATGGGGTGCCGCTCGTGCTTCTTATCCTCTTCCACCAGGA
AGGACTCTTCCAGTCTGTGGAAGAAGCTGTCGTCCACCTTGGCCATCTCGTTGCTGAAGATCTCTTGCAG
ATAGCAGATCCGGTTCTTCCGTCTGGTGTATCTTCTTCTGGCGGTTCTCTTCAGCCGGGTGGCCTCGGCT
GTTTCGCCGCTGTCGAACAGCAGGGCTCCGATCAGGTTCTTCTTGATGCTGTGCCGGTCGGTGTTGCCCA
GCACCTTGAATTTCTTGCTGGGCACCTTGTACTCGTCGGTGATCACGGCCCAGCCCACAGAGTTGGTGCC
GATGGCCAGGCCGATGCTGTACTTCTTGTCGGACGCTTCGACCTTGCGCTTTTTCTTCGGCGAAGCGTAA
TCTGGAACATCGTATGGGTACATGGTGGCACCGGTCCAACCTGAAAAAAAGTGATTTCAGGCAGGTGCTC
CAGGTAATTAAACATTAATACCCCACCAACCAACCATCCCTTAAACCCTTACCTCTTGCTCAGCTAATTA
CAGCCCGGAGGAGAAGGGCCGTCCCGCCCGCTCACCTGTGGGAGTAACGCGGTCAGTCAGAGCCGGGGCG
GGCGGCGCGAGGCGGCGGCGGAGCGGGGCACGGGGCGAAGGCAGCGCGCAGCGACTCCCGCCCGCCGCGC
GCTTCGCTTTTTATAGGGCCGCCGCCGCCGCCGCCTCGCCATAAAAGGAAACTTTCGGAGCGCGCCGCTC
TGATTGGCTGCCGCCGCACCTCTCCGCCTCGCCCCGCCCCGCCCCTCGCCCCGCCCCGCCCCGCCTGGCG
CGCGCCC
