>Addgene plasmid #231711 | KHC064 pX335 BRD2 K1-1a | depositor partial sequence | sequence record 455446 | Sequence covering gRNA region (AGGGCAGCGCCGGTTCCTTG)
GTTTGTTAGGCTGTTGAGAGTATTGGGATTAATTTGACTGTAAACACAAAGATATTAGTACAAAATACGT
GACGTAGAAAGTAATAATTTCTTGGGTAGTTTGCAGTTTTAAAATTATGTTTTAAAATGGACTATCATAT
GCTTACCGTAACTTGAAAGTATTTCGATTTCTTGGCTTTATATATCTTGTGGAAAGGACGAAACACCGAG
GGCAGCGCCGGTTCCTTGGTTTTAGAGCTAGAAATAGCAAGTTAAAATAAGGCTAGTCCGTTATCAACTT
GAAAAAGTGGCACCGAGTCGGTGCTTTTTTGTTTTAGAGCTAGAAATAGCAAGTTAAAATAAGGCTAGTC
CGTTTTTAGCGCGTGCGCCAATTCTGCAGACAAATGGCTCTAGAGGTACCCGTTACATAACTTACGGTAA
ATGGCCCGCCTGGCTGACCGCCCAACGACCCCCGCCCATTGACGTCAATAGTAACGCCAATAGGGACTTT
CCATTGACGTCAATGGGTGGAGTATTTACGGTAAACTGCCCACTTGGCAGTACATCAAGTGTATCATATG
CCAAGTACGCCCCCTATTGACGTCAATGACGGTAAATGGCCCGCCTGGCATTGTGCCCAGTACATGACCT
TATGGGACTTTCCTACTTGGCAGTACATCTACGTATTAGTCATCGCTATTACCATGGTCCAAGGTGAACC
CCCACGTTCTGCTTCACTCTCCCCCATTCTCCCCCCCCTTCCCCACCCCCAAATTTTGGAATTAATTTAT
TTTTTAAATTATTTTGTGGCAACCAATGGGGGCGGGGGGGGGGGGGGGGGGNNNNNNNNNNNNNNNNNNN
NNNNNNNNNNNNNNN
